Addgene plasmid #18060: Keratin 18 S52A
Depositing lab: M Bishr Omary. Depositing organization: Stanford University. Publication: Identification of the major physiologic phosphorylation site of human keratin 18: potential kinases and a role in filament reorganization. Ku NO, Omary MB. J Cell Biol. 1994 Oct . 127(1):161-71. 10.1083/jcb.127.1.161 PubMed 7523419.
Backbone
  Vector backbone: pMRB101
  Vector type: Mammalian Expression
Growth in bacteria
  Bacterial resistance: Ampicillin, 100 μg/mL
  Growth temperature: 37°C
  Growth strain: DH5alpha
  Copy number: High Copy
Gene/Insert
  Gene/Insert name: Keratin 18 (alt names: KRT18; K18)
  Species: H. sapiens (human)
  Mutation: S52A
  Entrez Gene: KRT18 (a.k.a. CK-18, CYK18, K18)
  Cloning method: Restriction Enzyme
  Sequencing primers: 5′ pMRB101-F
Terms and licenses: Academic/Nonprofit Terms; Industry Terms: Not Available to Industry
How to cite: Keratin 18 S52A was a gift from M Bishr Omary (Addgene plasmid # 18060 ; http://n2t.net/addgene:18060 ; RRID:Addgene_18060)
