[The description below was written by a language model from this plasmid's Addgene catalogue record.]
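Description:
Keratin 18 S52A is a mammalian expression plasmid built on the pMRB101 backbone and carrying the human keratin 18 coding sequence (KRT18, also called K18 or CK-18) with a serine-to-alanine substitution at position 52. It is propagated in E. coli as a high-copy plasmid under ampicillin selection. The insert was introduced by restriction enzyme cloning. The record gives no feature table and does not state the promoter driving expression, the polyadenylation signal, any epitope tags or fusions, or whether a mammalian selection marker is present, so these details cannot be described beyond the general classification of the vector as one intended for expression in mammalian cells.

Keratin 18 is a type I intermediate filament protein of simple epithelia that normally pairs with a type II partner such as keratin 8 to form cytoplasmic filaments. Replacing serine 52 with alanine removes the hydroxyl group needed for phosphorylation, producing a non-phosphorylatable variant at that residue. The associated publication concerns identification of the major physiologic phosphorylation site of human keratin 18, candidate kinases acting on it, and a role for this modification in filament reorganization, which indicates that this mutant serves as a phosphorylation-deficient counterpart to the wild-type protein. Typical use would be transfection into cultured mammalian cells to compare phosphorylation levels, filament assembly and filament reorganization between wild-type and S52A keratin 18.
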