>Addgene plasmid #18060 | Keratin 18 S52A | addgene partial sequence | sequence record 23886 | pMRB101-F 5'-aagatgcaggcagctgagtt-3'
TGAAATAGAGGTACTCCCGTTGCGGTGCTGTTAACGGTGGAGGGCAGTGTAGTCTGAGCAGTACTCGTTG
CTGCCGCGCGCGCCACCAGACATAATAGCTGACAGACTAACAGACTGTTCCTTTCCATGGGTCTTTTCTG
CAGTCACCGTCCTTGACACGAAGCTTGATATCGAATTCGGGCGGGGTCGTCCGCAAAGCCTGAGTCCTGT
CCTTTCTCTCTCCCCGGACAGCATGAGCTTCACCACTCGCTCCACCTTCTCCACCAACTACCGGTCCCTG
GGCTCTGTCCAGGCGCCCAGCTACGGCGCCCGGCCGGTCAGCAGCGCGGCCAGCGTCTATGCAGGCGCTG
GGGGCTCTGGTTCCCGGATCTCCGTGTCCCGCTCCACCGCCTTCAGGGGCGGCATGGGGTCCGGGGGCCT
GGCCACCGGGATAGCCGGGGGTCTGGCAGGAATGGGAGGCATCCAGAACGAGAAGGAGACCATGCAAAGC
CTGAACGACCGCCTGGCCTCTTACCTGGACAGAGTGAGGAGCCTGGAGACCGAGAACCGGAGGCTGGAGA
GCAAAATCCGGGAGCACTTGGAGAAGAAGGGACCCCAGGTCAGAGACTGGAGCCATTACTTCAAGATNCT
TCAGAACACTGAGGCTANTGATTTCTAAANAAAAACTGTGGACAATGCCCGCATCGTTCTGCAGATTGAC
ANTGCCCGTNTTGCTGCTGANGAATTTTAGAGTCANGTATGAGACAGANCTGGCCATGCGCCAGTCTGTG
GAGAACGACATCCATGGGCTCNGCAAGGTCATTGATGANACNATATCACACGACTGCAGCTNGA
